Addgene plasmid #72546: pcDNA-ET-F656W
Purpose: expresses FLAG tagged human BRD4 ET domain (608-699 aa) with F656W mutation
Depositing lab: Christopher Vakoc. Depositing organization: Cold Spring Harbor Laboratory. Publication: NSD3-Short Is an Adaptor Protein that Couples BRD4 to the CHD8 Chromatin Remodeler. Shen C, Ipsaro JJ, Shi J, Milazzo JP, Wang E, Roe JS, Suzuki Y, Pappin DJ, Joshua-Tor L, Vakoc CR. Mol Cell. 2015 Nov 24. pii: S1097-2765(15)00824-2. doi: 10.1016/j.molcel.2015.10.033. PubMed 26626481.
Backbone
  Vector backbone: pcDNA 3
  Backbone manufacturer: Invitrogen
  Backbone size w/o insert (bp): 5400
  Total vector size (bp): 5700
  Modifications to backbone: none
  Vector type: Mammalian Expression
Growth in bacteria
  Bacterial resistance: Ampicillin, 100 μg/mL
  Growth temperature: 37°C
  Growth strain: DH5alpha
  Copy number: High Copy
Gene/Insert
  Gene/Insert name: BRD4 ET (alt name: 23476)
  Species: H. sapiens (human)
  Insert size (bp): 270
  Mutation: F656W
  GenBank ID: NM_058243.2
  Entrez Gene: BRD4 (a.k.a. CAP, CDLS6, FSHRG4, HUNK1, HUNKI, MCAP)
  Tag / fusion protein: FLAG (N terminal on insert)
Terms and licenses: Academic/Nonprofit Terms; Industry Terms: Not Available to Industry
How to cite: pcDNA-ET-F656W was a gift from Christopher Vakoc (Addgene plasmid # 72546 ; http://n2t.net/addgene:72546 ; RRID:Addgene_72546)
