[The description below was written by a language model from this plasmid's Addgene catalogue record and pLannotate feature annotations shown in this document.]
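Description:
pcDNA-ET-F656W is a mammalian expression plasmid built on the unmodified Invitrogen pcDNA 3 backbone, about 5.7 kb in total. It is maintained in E. coli as a high-copy plasmid through a ColE1/pUC-type origin and selected with ampicillin via the β-lactamase gene and its own promoter. An f1 origin is also present, which permits single-stranded DNA production. For selection in mammalian cells, the backbone carries a neomycin phosphotransferase cassette driven by the SV40 enhancer/early promoter and terminated by the SV40 polyadenylation signal, allowing G418 selection of stable transfectants. Short annotated fragments such as the bom, lacI, ble and truncated HIV-1 LTR matches appear to be backbone remnants or partial homology hits rather than functional parts.

The payload is a roughly 270 bp fragment of human BRD4 encoding the extraterminal (ET) domain, residues 608–699, with an N-terminal FLAG epitope and an F656W point substitution. Expression is driven by the human cytomegalovirus immediate early enhancer and promoter, and transcripts are terminated by the bovine growth hormone polyadenylation signal. T7 and SP6 promoters flank the insert, as is standard for this backbone, and can serve for in vitro transcription or as sequencing primer sites. The FLAG tag permits detection and immunoprecipitation of the small domain. The record does not state the functional consequence of F656W, but the associated publication concerns BRD4's coupling to NSD3-short and the CHD8 chromatin remodeler. This suggests the construct serves as a mutant ET domain for comparison in protein interaction experiments in transfected mammalian cells.
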