Features (pLannotate 1.2.2; 22 found; start..end, strand, type, name):
     36..80      -  misc_feature   bom (fragment): basis of mobility region from pBR322
    235..614     +  enhancer       CMV enhancer: human cytomegalovirus immediate early enhancer
    615..818     +  promoter       CMV promoter: human cytomegalovirus (CMV) immediate early promoter
    814..847     +  LTR            5' LTR (truncated) (fragment): truncated 5' long terminal repeat (LTR) from HIV-1
    863..881     +  promoter       T7 promoter: promoter for bacteriophage T7 RNA polymerase
    913..1218    +  CDS            BRD4 (fragment): BRD4_HUMAN - Also known as HUNK1. Experimental evidence at protein level: Swiss-Prot protein existence level 1. [Isoform B]: Acts as a chromatin insulator in the DNA damage response pathway. Inhibits DNA damage response signaling by recruiting the condensin-2 complex to acetylated histones, leading to chromatin structure remodeling, insulating the region from DNA damage response by limiting spreading of histone H2AX/H2A.x phosphorylation. From Homo sapiens (Human).
    922..942     +  CDS            FLAG (fragment): FLAG® epitope tag, followed by an enterokinase cleavage site
   1252..1270    -  promoter       SP6 promoter: promoter for bacteriophage SP6 RNA polymerase
   1296..1520    +  polyA_signal   bGH poly(A) signal: bovine growth hormone polyadenylation signal
   1524..1545    +  promoter       SV40 promoter (fragment): SV40 enhancer and early promoter
   1566..1994    +  rep_origin     f1 ori (sequence partly withheld): f1 bacteriophage origin of replication; arrow indicates direction of (+) strand synthesis
   2008..2337    +  promoter       SV40 promoter: SV40 enhancer and early promoter
   2404..3195    +  CDS            neo: KKA2_KLEPN - Also known as kan, nptII. Experimental evidence at protein level: Swiss-Prot protein existence level 1. Resistance to kanamycin, neomycin, paromomycin, ribostamycin, butirosin and gentamicin B. From Klebsiella pneumoniae.
   3219..3377    +  CDS            ble (fragment): BLE_KLEPN - Experimental evidence at protein level: Swiss-Prot protein existence level 1. Binding protein with a strong affinity to the bleomycin family of antibiotics. Binds to CL990; an antimitotic-antibiotic compound. From Klebsiella pneumoniae.
   3372..3493    +  polyA_signal   SV40 poly(A) signal: SV40 polyadenylation signal
   3566..3582    -  protein_bind   lac operator: The lac repressor binds to the lac operator to inhibit transcription in E. coli. This inhibition can be relieved by adding lactose or isopropyl-β-D-thiogalactopyranoside (IPTG). lac repressor encoded by lacI
   3590..3620    -  promoter       lac promoter: promoter for the E. coli lac operon
   3635..3656    -  protein_bind   CAP binding site: CAP binding activates transcription in the presence of cAMP. E. coli catabolite activator protein
   3669..3761    -  CDS            lacI (fragment): lac repressor; lacI; The lac repressor binds to the lac operator to inhibit transcription in E. coli. This inhibition can be relieved by adding lactose or isopropyl-β-D-thiogalactopyranoside (IPTG).
   3944..4532    -  rep_origin     ori: high-copy-number ColE1/pMB1/pBR322/pUC origin of replication
   4703..5563    -  CDS            AmpR: β-lactamase; bla; confers resistance to ampicillin, carbenicillin, and related antibiotics
   5564..5668    -  promoter       AmpR promoter: bla
>Addgene plasmid #72546 | pcDNA-ET-F656W | addgene full sequence | sequence record 135218 | Addgene assembled full plasmid sequence
GACGGATCGGGAGATCTCCCGATCCCCTATGGTCGACTCTCAGTACAATCTGCTCTGATGCCGCATAGTT
AAGCCAGTATCTGCTCCCTGCTTGTGTGTTGGAGGTCGCTGAGTAGTGCGCGAGCAAAATTTAAGCTACA
ACAAGGCAAGGCTTGACCGACAATTGCATGAAGAATCTGCTTAGGGTTAGGCGTTTTGCGCTGCTTCGCG
ATGTACGGGCCAGATATACGCGTTGACATTGATTATTGACTAGTTATTAATAGTAATCAATTACGGGGTC
ATTAGTTCATAGCCCATATATGGAGTTCCGCGTTACATAACTTACGGTAAATGGCCCGCCTGGCTGACCG
CCCAACGACCCCCGCCCATTGACGTCAATAATGACGTATGTTCCCATAGTAACGCCAATAGGGACTTTCC
ATTGACGTCAATGGGTGGACTATTTACGGTAAACTGCCCACTTGGCAGTACATCAAGTGTATCATATGCC
AAGTACGCCCCCTATTGACGTCAATGACGGTAAATGGCCCGCCTGGCATTATGCCCAGTACATGACCTTA
TGGGACTTTCCTACTTGGCAGTACATCTACGTATTAGTCATCGCTATTACCATGGTGATGCGGTTTTGGC
AGTACATCAATGGGCGTGGATAGCGGTTTGACTCACGGGGATTTCCAAGTCTCCACCCCATTGACGTCAA
TGGGAGTTTGTTTTGGCACCAAAATCAACGGGACTTTCCAAAATGTCGTAACAACTCCGCCCCATTGACG
CAAATGGGCGGTAGGCGTGTACGGTGGGAGGTCTATATAAGCAGAGCTCTCTGGCTAACTAGAGAACCCA
CTGCTTACTGGCTTATCGAAATTAATACGACTCACTATAGGGAGACCCAAGCTTGGTACCGAGCTCGGAT
CTACCATGGACTACAAGGACGACGATGACAAGAAGCCTATGTCCTATGAGGAGAAGCGGCAGCTCAGCTT
GGACATCAACAAGCTCCCCGGCGAGAAGCTGGGCCGCGTGGTGCACATCATCCAGTCACGGGAGCCCTCC
CTGAAGAATTCCAACCCCGACGAGATTGAAATCGACTGGGAGACCCTGAAGCCGTCCACACTGCGTGAGC
TGGAGCGCTATGTCACCTCCTGTTTGCGGAAGAAAAGGAAACCTCAAGCTGAGAAAGTTGATGTGATTGC
CGGCTCCTCCAAGATGAAGGGCTTCTCGTAATAACTCGAGCATGCATCTAGAGGGCCCTATTCTATAGTG
TCACCTAAATGCTAGAGCTCGCTGATTAGCCTCGACTGTGCCTTCTAGTTGCCAGCCATCTGTTGTTTGC
CCCTCCCCCGTGCCTTCCTTGACCCTGGAAGGTGCCACTCCCACTGTCCTTTCCTAATAAAATGAGGAAA
TTGCATCGCATTGTCTGAGTAGGTGTCATTCTATTCTGGGGGGTGGGGTGGGGCAGGACAGCAAGGGGGA
GGATTGGGAAGACAATAGCAGGCATGCTGGGGATGCGGTGGGCTCTATGGCTTCTGAGGCGGAAAGAACC
AGCTGGGGCTCTAGGGGGTATCCCC
[124 nt withheld, positions 1566-1689]
C
[91 nt withheld, positions 1691-1781]
A
[49 nt withheld, positions 1783-1831]
CCTTTGACGTTGGAGTCCACGTTCTTT
[37 nt withheld, positions 1859-1895]
ACCCTATCTCGGTCTATTCTTTTGATTTATAAGGGATTTTGCCGATTTCGGCCTATTGGTTAAAAAATGA
GCTGATTTAACAAAAATTTAACGCGAATTAATTCTGTGGAATGTGTGTCAGTTAGGGTGTGGAAAGTCCC
CAGGCTCCCCAGCAGGCAGAAGTATGCAAAGCATGCATCTCAATTAGTCAGCAACCAGGTGTGGAAAGTC
CCCAGGCTCCCCAGCAGGCAGAAGTATGCAAAGCATGCATCTCAATTAGTCAGCAACCATAGTCCCGCCC
CTAACTCCGCCCATCCCGCCCCTAACTCCGCCCAGTTCCGCCCATTCTCCGCCCCATGGCTGACTAATTT
TTTTTATTTATGCAGAGGCCGAGGCCGCCTCTGCCTCTGAGCTATTCCAGAAGTAGTGAGGAGGCTTTTT
TGGAGGCCTAGGCTTTTGCAAAAAGCTCCCGGGAGCTTGTATATCCATTTTCGGATCTGATCAAGAGACA
GGATGAGGATCGTTTCGCATGATTGAACAAGATGGATTGCACGCAGGTTCTCCGGCCGCTTGGGTGGAGA
GGCTATTCGGCTATGACTGGGCACAACAGACAATCGGCTGCTCTGATGCCGCCGTGTTCCGGCTGTCAGC
GCAGGGGCGCCCGGTTCTTTTTGTCAAGACCGACCTGTCCGGTGCCCTGAATGAACTGCAGGACGAGGCA
GCGCGGCTATCGTGGCTGGCCACGACGGGCGTTCCTTGCGCAGCTGTGCTCGACGTTGTCACTGAAGCGG
GAAGGGACTGGCTGCTATTGGGCGAAGTGCCGGGGCAGGATCTCCTGTCATCTCACCTTGCTCCTGCCGA
GAAAGTATCCATCATGGCTGATGCAATGCGGCGGCTGCATACGCTTGATCCGGCTACCTGCCCATTCGAC
CACCAAGCGAAACATCGCATCGAGCGAGCACGTACTCGGATGGAAGCCGGTCTTGTCGATCAGGATGATC
TGGACGAAGAGCATCAGGGGCTCGCGCCAGCCGAACTGTTCGCCAGGCTCAAGGCGCGCATGCCCGACGG
CGAGGATCTCGTCGTGACCCATGGCGATGCCTGCTTGCCGAATATCATGGTGGAAAATGGCCGCTTTTCT
GGATTCATCGACTGTGGCCGGCTGGGTGTGGCGGACCGCTATCAGGACATAGCGTTGGCTACCCGTGATA
TTGCTGAAGAGCTTGGCGGCGAATGGGCTGACCGCTTCCTCGTGCTTTACGGTATCGCCGCTCCCGATTC
GCAGCGCATCGCCTTCTATCGCCTTCTTGACGAGTTCTTCTGAGCGGGACTCTGGGGTTCGAAATGACCG
ACCAAGCGACGCCCAACCTGCCATCACGAGATTTCGATTCCACCGCCGCCTTCTATGAAAGGTTGGGCTT
CGGAATCGTTTTCCGGGACGCCGGCTGGATGATCCTCCAGCGCGGGGATCTCATGCTGGAGTTCTTCGCC
CACCCCAACTTGTTTATTGCAGCTTATAATGGTTACAAATAAAGCAATAGCATCACAAATTTCACAAATA
AAGCATTTTTTTCACTGCATTCTAGTTGTGGTTTGTCCAAACTCATCAATGTATCTTATCATGTCTGTAT
ACCGTCGACCTCTAGCTAGAGCTTGGCGTAATCATGGTCATAGCTGTTTCCTGTGTGAAATTGTTATCCG
CTCACAATTCCACACAACATACGAGCCGGAAGCATAAAGTGTAAAGCCTGGGGTGCCTAATGAGTGAGCT
AACTCACATTAATTGCGTTGCGCTCACTGCCCGCTTTCCAGTCGGGAAACCTGTCGTGCCAGCTGCATTA
ATGAATCGGCCAACGCGCGGGGAGAGGCGGTTTGCGTATTGGGCGCTCTTCCGCTTCCTCGCTCACTGAC
TCGCTGCGCTCGGTCGTTCGGCTGCGGCGAGCGGTATCAGCTCACTCAAAGGCGGTAATACGGTTATCCA
CAGAATCAGGGGATAACGCAGGAAAGAACATGTGAGCAAAAGGCCAGCAAAAGGCCAGGAACCGTAAAAA
GGCCGCGTTGCTGGCGTTTTTCCATAGGCTCCGCCCCCCTGACGAGCATCACAAAAATCGACGCTCAAGT
CAGAGGTGGCGAAACCCGACAGGACTATAAAGATACCAGGCGTTTCCCCCTGGAAGCTCCCTCGTGCGCT
CTCCTGTTCCGACCCTGCCGCTTACCGGATACCTGTCCGCCTTTCTCCCTTCGGGAAGCGTGGCGCTTTC
TCAATGCTCACGCTGTAGGTATCTCAGTTCGGTGTAGGTCGTTCGCTCCAAGCTGGGCTGTGTGCACGAA
CCCCCCGTTCAGCCCGACCGCTGCGCCTTATCCGGTAACTATCGTCTTGAGTCCAACCCGGTAAGACACG
ACTTATCGCCACTGGCAGCAGCCACTGGTAACAGGATTAGCAGAGCGAGGTATGTAGGCGGTGCTACAGA
GTTCTTGAAGTGGTGGCCTAACTACGGCTACACTAGAAGGACAGTATTTGGTATCTGCGCTCTGCTGAAG
CCAGTTACCTTCGGAAAAAGAGTTGGTAGCTCTTGATCCGGCAAACAAACCACCGCTGGTAGCGGTGGTT
TTTTTGTTTGCAAGCAGCAGATTACGCGCAGAAAAAAAGGATCTCAAGAAGATCCTTTGATCTTTTCTAC
GGGGTCTGACGCTCAGTGGAACGAAAACTCACGTTAAGGGATTTTGGTCATGAGATTATCAAAAAGGATC
TTCACCTAGATCCTTTTAAATTAAAAATGAAGTTTTAAATCAATCTAAAGTATATATGAGTAAACTTGGT
CTGACAGTTACCAATGCTTAATCAGTGAGGCACCTATCTCAGCGATCTGTCTATTTCGTTCATCCATAGT
TGCCTGACTCCCCGTCGTGTAGATAACTACGATACGGGAGGGCTTACCATCTGGCCCCAGTGCTGCAATG
ATACCGCGAGACCCACGCTCACCGGCTCCAGATTTATCAGCAATAAACCAGCCAGCCGGAAGGGCCGAGC
GCAGAAGTGGTCCTGCAACTTTATCCGCCTCCATCCAGTCTATTAATTGTTGCCGGGAAGCTAGAGTAAG
TAGTTCGCCAGTTAATAGTTTGCGCAACGTTGTTGCCATTGCTACAGGCATCGTGGTGTCACGCTCGTCG
TTTGGTATGGCTTCATTCAGCTCCGGTTCCCAACGATCAAGGCGAGTTACATGATCCCCCATGTTGTGCA
AAAAAGCGGTTAGCTCCTTCGGTCCTCCGATCGTTGTCAGAAGTAAGTTGGCCGCAGTGTTATCACTCAT
GGTTATGGCAGCACTGCATAATTCTCTTACTGTCATGCCATCCGTAAGATGCTTTTCTGTGACTGGTGAG
TACTCAACCAAGTCATTCTGAGAATAGTGTATGCGGCGACCGAGTTGCTCTTGCCCGGCGTCAATACGGG
ATAATACCGCGCCACATAGCAGAACTTTAAAAGTGCTCATCATTGGAAAACGTTCTTCGGGGCGAAAACT
CTCAAGGATCTTACCGCTGTTGAGATCCAGTTCGATGTAACCCACTCGTGCACCCAACTGATCTTCAGCA
TCTTTTACTTTCACCAGCGTTTCTGGGTGAGCAAAAACAGGAAGGCAAAATGCCGCAAAAAAGGGAATAA
GGGCGACACGGAAATGTTGAATACTCATACTCTTCCTTTTTCAATATTATTGAAGCATTTATCAGGGTTA
TTGTCTCATGAGCGGATACATATTTGAATGTATTTAGAAAAATAAACAAATAGGGGTTCCGCGCACATTT
CCCCGAAAAGTGCCACCTGACGTC
