>Addgene plasmid #72546 | pcDNA-ET-F656W | depositor partial sequence | sequence record 132964 | pcDNA-ET-F656W sequence 1261 bps
NNNNNNNCNAGCTCGGNTCTACCATGGACTACAAGGACGACGATGACAAGAAGCCTATGTCCTATGAGGA
GAAGCGGCAGCTCAGCTTGGACATCAACAAGCTCCCCGGCGAGAAGCTGGGCCGCGTGGTGCACATCATC
CAGTCACGGGAGCCCTCCCTGAAGAATTCCAACCCCGACGAGATTGAAATCGACTGGGAGACCCTGAAGC
CGTCCACACTGCGTGAGCTGGAGCGCTATGTCACCTCCTGTTTGCGGAAGAAAAGGAAACCTCAAGCTGA
GAAAGTTGATGTGATTGCCGGCTCCTCCAAGATGAAGGGCTTCTCGTAATAACTCGAGCATGCATCTAGA
GGGCCCTATTCTATAGTGTCACCTAAATGCTAGAGCTCGCTGATTAGCCTCGACTGTGCCTTCTAGTTGC
CAGCCATCTGTTGTTTGCCCCTCCCCCGTGCCTTCCTTGACCCTGGAAGGTGCCACTCCCACTGTCCTTT
CCTAATAAAATGAGGAAATTGCATCGCATTGTCTGAGTAGGTGTCATTCTATTCTGGGGGGTGGGGTGGG
GCAGGACAGCAAGGGGGAGGATTGGGAAGACAATAGCAGGCATGCTGGGGATGCGGTGGGCTCTATGGCT
TCTGAGGCGGAAAGAACCAGCTGGGGCTCTAGGGGGTATCCCC
[124 nt withheld, positions 674-797]
C
[91 nt withheld, positions 799-889]
A
[49 nt withheld, positions 891-939]
CCTTTGACGTTGGAGTCCACGTTCTTTAATAGTGGACTCTTGTTCCAACTGGAACAACACTCAACCCTAT
CTCGGTCTATTCTTTTGATTTNTAAGGGATTTTGCCGATTTCGGCCTATTGGTTAAAAANTGAGCTGATT
TACCAAAATTTAACNNGAATTAATNNNGGGNANNNNNNNNNAGTTAGGGNTGGNAANGTCCCAGGNNCNN
NNNNNNNAANNNNNNNAANNNNNNNNCNNNNNNNCNNNNNNNNNNNGGNANNNCCNNNNGNNNCNNNNGG
NAANTTNNNNANNTGNNNNNNNATNNNNNNNNNNATCNNCNN
