>Addgene plasmid #72546 | pcDNA-ET-F656W | addgene partial sequence | sequence record 135217 | CMV-F 5'-CGCAAATGGGCGGTAGGCGTG-3'
CTATATAAGCAGAGCTCTCTGGCTAACTAGAGAACCCACTGCTTACTGGCTTATCGAAATTAATACGACT
CACTATAGGGAGACCCAAGCTTGGTACCGAGCTCGGATCTACCATGGACTACAAGGACGACGATGACAAG
AAGCCTATGTCCTATGAGGAGAAGCGGCAGCTCAGCTTGGACATCAACAAGCTCCCCGGCGAGAAGCTGG
GCCGCGTGGTGCACATCATCCAGTCACGGGAGCCCTCCCTGAAGAATTCCAACCCCGACGAGATTGAAAT
CGACTGGGAGACCCTGAAGCCGTCCACACTGCGTGAGCTGGAGCGCTATGTCACCTCCTGTTTGCGGAAG
AAAAGGAAACCTCAAGCTGAGAAAGTTGATGTGATTGCCGGCTCCTCCAAGATGAAGGGCTTCTCGTAAT
AACTCGAGCATGCATCTAGAGGGCCCTATTCTATAGTGTCACCTAAATGCTAGAGCTCGCTGATTAGCCT
CGACTGTGCCTTCTAGTTGCCAGCCATCTGTTGTTTGCCCCTCCCCCGTGCCTTCCTTGACCCTGGAAGG
TGCCACTCCCACTGTCCTTTCCTAATAAAATGAGGAAATTGCATCGCATTGTCTGAGTAGGTGTCATTCT
ATTCTGGGGGGTGGGGTGGGGCAGGACAGCAAGGGGGAGGATTGGGAAGACAATAGCAGGCATGCTGGGG
ATGCGGTGGGCTCTATGGCTTCTGAGGCGGAAAGAACCAGCTGGGGCTCTAGGGGGTATCCCC
[124 nt withheld, positions 764-887]
C
[33 nt withheld, positions 889-921]
