>Addgene plasmid #72546 | pcDNA-ET-F656W | addgene partial sequence | sequence record 135219 | Neo-R 5'-GCCCAGTCATAGCCGAATAG-3'
GCGGCCGGAGAACCTGCGTGCAATCCATCTTGTTCAATCATGCGAAACGATCCTCATCCTGTCTCTTGAT
CAGATCCGAAAATGGATATACAAGCTCCCGGGAGCTTTTTGCAAAAGCCTAGGCCTCCAAAAAAGCCTCC
TCACTACTTCTGGAATAGCTCAGAGGCAGAGGCGGCCTCGGCCTCTGCATAAATAAAAAAAATTAGTCAG
CCATGGGGCGGAGAATGGGCGGAACTGGGCGGAGTTAGGGGCGGGATGGGCGGAGTTAGGGGCGGGACTA
TGGTTGCTGACTAATTGAGATGCATGCTTTGCATACTTCTGCCTGCTGGGGAGCCTGGGGACTTTCCACA
CCTGGTTGCTGACTAATTGAGATGCATGCTTTGCATACTTCTGCCTGCTGGGGAGCCTGGGGACTTTCCA
CACCCTAACTGACACACATTCCACAGAATTAATTCGCGTTAAATTTTTGTTAAATCAGCTCATTTTTTAA
CCAATAGGCCGAAATCGGCAAAATCCCTTATAAATCAAAAGAATAGACCGAGATAGGGT
[37 nt withheld, positions 550-586]
AAAGAACGTGGACTCCAACGTCAAAGG
[49 nt withheld, positions 614-662]
T
[91 nt withheld, positions 664-754]
G
[124 nt withheld, positions 756-879]
GGGGATACCCCCTAGAGCCCCAGCTGGTTCTTTCCGCCTCAGAAGCCATAGAGCCCACCGCATCCCCAGC
ATGCCTGCTATTGTCTTCCCAATCCTCCCCCTTGCTGTCCTGCCCCACCCCACCCC
